>Addgene plasmid #154244 | pLM2_35_p40S_QfDBD_Qf2AD_cp_nirA_DsRed_5xQUAS | addgene full sequence | sequence record 305983 | Addgene NGS Result
GTGCCGAATTCGGATCCGGAGCCTGCAGGATGGGCCTCCACAACCCTGCCCTAACATTGTTCGTAGAAGA
TCTGCCAGCAGGCTTATGTCCAGGCCCCTCTCAACCCGCCCTTTCCTTTCAGCTCGGGCGCCGTACTTGC
CCCACCCAGGCGTGTTCCGCTGAACTGCCCATACCCAGGCCAGCGGACTGATAACCATTTCTCTTTATGC
TTTGCTATTGGGCTTGTGACTCGTTCTTGGAGGCAAGGTTATCAGATTGAATAGAAGATTCGGTGATGCA
GCAAATAGCGACTGTTCGTTGCGGGGTCCGAACCCGCTCGGCAGCACCGGGCTCTCCCTACTATCCCTCG
ATAGCAGTGGCGTGCGCGGGCTGTCGACCCTGTCCATCCTGAAAGAGTTGATATTGAAGGTAGTAGGTAC
GGTGCAGGGTAACGCGTGATATCCTGTCCTCAGTCTTAAGACTTCTCACCTATATCACCCGCACTTACCC
TAGAGTGCCGCTTAGGTGCTAAGGGCACATTGAGTATTGGCCGTGTAGAATATATAGCTTAAGTACGGCC
AAGCAGACGGGAAGCCCTGTTCTCCACACCCTATGGTCGTATATATCAGGCTTCTACCGGGAAACGATTA
AGAGTGTATAATGGACTGAAAATCAATATGAACGGGACAATGCTCAAGTTAAATTAGTTAGGCATCCTAA
TCTCTACTAAATGTTCTATCTAGAGATCGGGGTACTATAGGCCCGTACGTTAATCACTCTACGCTTCTCT
CCCTTAGGTATAGTGTAGGTAGGGGCTAGACATTTATATGAGTCAGATGGTACAAACGGTAGCGCTGCAA
GAATTCAAGCTTGGAGGAGTTATAGACGGTCCGGCATAGGTAAGGAGAGATTAGATATTTCGACTTCCCG
ATTCCTTAGTCTCCTTAGTCTGGAAACTGAGAAAGGCCTGAACTCGTTCAATCTATTAGCTCTAATCACG
TAGTCTCAACTAGAATCCTGAACAGGCGCCGGAACCAGTCCAAATGCGTGGAGTACAGCAAGTCCAGTCA
AATCACGATTAGAATGGCCATATATAAGCAAAAAACCCTTGGACAATACGTCCGATCGACACCAAAGCAA
TCTGGTACATCACCCTTCTTATATACAGGGTAGCCGGAATTGTATTGACTCTATACGAAGCCGCAGGTTT
ACCAGCACAGAGGTGCGATAGCTACACGAATGTAGAGTGAAGGCATTACAACCGATTGCTAAGTGTCATA
GAGGCTAAGCTTCACGGCTCAAGGAGTCTGTGGAGGATACCTGATATAAGAATTGAGAGTTATACTCCGG
AGGTTATGTTAGTACCTCAAAAATGTGAAGTACAACGAAACTCGAACTTCGAATGACAATAGCTTGGCTG
GCTGTTAGTCAACTGAGGTACAACGTCATCTTGCAATTAGTTATGTTCTTTGCTAGATAGTGAGCTGCTG
TAAACTTGTAGTTCTTAGAAACATGTCTGAAGTCTAGAGTCGAGACTTGTGATTGGTGTAAATTAGTGGG
GGTCCGGAGCGGAATAACAATCGAGGTCAGCCTCCTGGGTCTGTCAGTAAGCTAACCACGAAAGGACAAG
CGTAGACGAGGTCACGGGGTACTGGCCTAGCCGGCTTCGGCTAGCGCCCACGAAAATAGGGCAACGTCGA
AGCGAGAGACACACACGGATTCCACGATCGCCGACGACAAGCACTCAACTCCACGACAACCCACGACAAC
CCTTGCCGCTGCGTTCTTGGTGAAGGGCTGCAGGATTAGAGGTGAGTATTTTATTTTCTGGCTATTGTGA
TCTTTTTCCCCCCCGGTTTCCGCTGGTTCTATCTTGTCGAGCGAGTCGGTGCGCCTTCGATCGGTCTGTC
AAATTTCCATCCGTCCACTCGTTCACCCGGTATCGATACAAGAGGGAATGGAGCATTACGACAGGGGAGC
AGAGGCAGAACTCTCGATGTTGCTACTTTTTTTGCTTGGAACAACTTCCTTGAAAGATTCTTTTCTGAAT
GCGGCTGGGAAACTGCGAATTGGATATCCAGCGAAAGGTTACCGACAGACTCACGGCCATCGATACCACT
CAGCGGGATAGAATTGAAGGCATTCGGACATTAGATGATCAGCTTCGCTTGTTTCGACTCGTGCTAATCA
ATTATCCCTGGACAGTCCCCCACATAGACAGCAAACAATGCCACCCAAGCGCAAAACGCTTAACGCTGCG
GCTGAGGCTAACGCTCATGCCGACGGACACGCCGACGGAAACGCCGACGGACACGTGGCCAATACGGCCG
CGTCCTCGAATAATGCGAGGTTCGCTGATCTCACTAACATCGATACTCCGGGTCTGGGACCCACAACTAC
GACCCTGCTCGTGGAACCAGCACGCTCAAAGCGTCAACGAGTGTCCCGCGCATGCGACCAGTGCCGTGCA
GCCCGAGAGAAATGCGACGGAATACAGCCTGCGTGTTTCCCGTGCGTTTCCCAGGGAAGGTCCTGCACTT
ATCAGGCTTCGCCGAAAAAGAGGGGAGTTCAAACCGGTTATATTCGTACGCTGGAGCTCGCCCTCGCCTG
GATGTTTGAAAATGTCGCGCGTTCCGAAGATGCCTTGCATAACCTCCTCGTCCGTGACGCCGGACAAGGA
TCAGCTCTGCTCGTTGGTAAAGATTCGCCGGCTGCCGAGCGACTCCATGCCCGTTGGGCTACTAGCCGTG
TCAATAAGAGCATTACCCGCCTCCTCAGGTTTCGTCAGTTGGAGCTCCCTCCTACCGCCACGGCTACGGC
CTCGATAATGCCGCACGTGATGGAGCAGCCTCTCAGTACCAGCATTAACCCCGTCAACGACCGCTTCAAC
GGTATTCCCAACCCCACTCCGTATAACTCCGATGCAGCTCTCGATGCTATCACTCAGACCAACGATTATG
GAAGCGTAAATACACATGGTATCCTCTCTACTTACCCGCCACCGGCTACGCACCTTAATGAAGCTTCCGT
CGCTCTCGCTCCCGGTGGCGCCCCCCCCCGACCGCCTCCTCCGTATGTTGACAGCACGACCAATCACCCG
CCGTACCACTCGAATCTGGTTCCAATGGCGAACTTTGGTTACTCGACCGTTGATTACGATGCCATGGTTG
ACGATTTGGCTAGCATTGAATACACGGACGCTGTGGATGTCGACCCACAGTTTATGACCAATCTGGGATT
CGTTCCTGGATGTAACTTCTCCGACATTAATACATACGAACAGTTCGTTATGGTGAGCAAGGGCGAGGAG
CTGTTCACCGGGGTGGTGCCCATCCTGGTCGAGCTGGACGGCGACGTAAACGGCCACAAGTTCAGCGTGT
CCGGCGAGGGCGAGGGCGATGCCACCTACGGCAAGCTGACCCTGAAGTTCATCTGCACCACCGGCAAGCT
GCCCGTGCCCTGGCCCACCCTCGTGACCACCCTGACCTACGGCGTGCAGTGCTTCAGCCGCTACCCCGAC
CACATGAAGCAGCACGACTTCTTCAAGTCCGCCATGCCCGAAGGCTACGTCCAGGAGCGCACCATCTTCT
TCAAGGACGACGGCAACTACAAGACCCGCGCCGAGGTGAAGTTCGAGGGCGACACCCTGGTGAACCGCAT
CGAGCTGAAGGGCATCGACTTCAAGGAGGACGGCAACATCCTGGGGCACAAGCTGGAGTACAACTACAAC
AGCCACAACGTCTATATCATGGCCGACAAGCAGAAGAACGGCATCAAGGTGAACTTCAAGATCCGCCACA
ACATCGAGGACGGCAGCGTGCAGCTCGCCGACCACTACCAGCAGAACACCCCCATCGGCGACGGCCCCGT
GCTGCTGCCCGACAACCACTACCTGAGCACCCAGTCCGCCCTGAGCAAAGACCCCAACGAGAAGCGCGAT
CACATGGTCCTGCTGGAGTTCGTGACCGCCGCCGGGATCACTCTCGGCATGGACGAGCTGTACAAGCCAA
AGAAGAAGCGGAAGGTCTAAGCTTACTTCTTTATCGGTTCTCTCTTACGACTTTTTGAATGGAACGTTTC
CTTCTTCTCAGGCGGGCCTATCTTTGGGCCGAAGCTCTTTTCCTTGTACTGTAGGACCTGGTTGATAATG
ATTCCCAAAAAGACATCCAGCATGTCAGTTACTTGCATTCGTCAGTCTATACAAAAGCAATGGTTTAGAG
AAATTTTGAACTTTATACATGGTTTTATTTGTTGCTTCACGGCCGTACCTTCTGGAAATCCACGGTAGGA
GTGTCAATTTGCGTTTTTGATAATCCTTCCAAGGTTCTTCTCGAAGTAGTTGTTCTATAATTGCTTCACA
GCTACCATGGAACATCCCAAGCACCGCTACTAGAATTCGAGCTCGGAGTGGATCCCCCGGGCTGCAGGAA
TTCGAGCTCTGTACAGTGACCGGTGACTCTTTCTGGCATGCGGAGAGACGGACGGACGCAGAGAGAAGGG
CTGAGTAATAAGCGCCACTGCGCCAGACAGCTCTGGCGGCTCTGAGGTGCAGTGGATGATTATTAATCCG
GGACCGGCCGCCCCTCCGCCCCGAAGTGGAAAGGCTGGTGTGCCCCTCGTTGACCAAGAATCTATTGCAT
CATCGGAGAATATGGAGCTTCATCGAATCACCGGCAGTAAGCGAAGGAGAATGTGAAGCCAGGGGTGTAT
AGCCGTCGGCGAAATAGCATGCCATTAACCTAGGTACAGAAGTCCAATTGCTTCCGATCTGGTAAAAGAT
TCACGAGATAGTACCTTCTCCGAAGTAGGTAGAGCGAGTACCCGGCGCGTAAGCTCCCTAATTGGCCCAT
CCGGCATCTGTAGGGCGTCCAAATATCGTGCCTCTCCTGCTTTGCCCGGTGTATGAAACCGGAAAGGCCG
CTCAGGAGCTGGCCAGCGGCGCAGACCGGGAACACAAGCTGGCAGTCGACCCATCCGGTGCTCTGCACTC
GACCTGCTGAGGTCCCTCAGTCCCTGGTAGGCAGCTTTGCCCCGTCTGTCCGCCCGGTGTGTCGGCGGGG
TTGACAAGGTCGTTGCGTCAGTCCAACATTTGTTGCCATATTTTCCTGCTCTCCCCACCAGCTGCTCTTT
TCTTTTCTCTTTCTTTTCCCATCTTCAGTATATTCATCTTCCCATCCAAGAACCTTTATTTCCCCTAAGT
AAGTACTTTGCTACATCCATACTCCATCCTTCCCATCCCTTATTCCTTTGAACCTTTCAGTTCGAGCTTT
CCCACTTCATCGCAGCTTGACTAACAGCTACCCCGCTTGAGCAGACATCACCATGCCTCAATCCTGGGAA
GAACTGGCCGCTGATAAGCGCGCCCGCCTCGCAAAAACCATCCCTGATGAATGGAAAGTCCAGACGCTGC
CTGCGGATGACAGCGTTATTGATTTCCCAAAGAAATCGGGGATCCTTTCAGAGGCCGAACTGAAGATCAC
AGAGGCCTCCGCTGCAGATCTTGTGTCCAAGCTGGCGGCCGGAGAGTTGACCTCGGTGGAAGTTACGCTA
GCATTCTGTAAACGGGCAGCAATCGCCCAGCAGTTAGTAGGGTCCCCTCTACCTCTCAGGGAGATGTAAC
AACGCCACCTTATGGGACTATCAAGCTGACGCTGGCTTCTGTGCAGACAAACTGCGCCCACGAGTTCTTC
CCTGACGCCGCTCTCGCGCAGGCAAGGGAACTCGATGAATACTACGCAAAGCACAAGACACCCGTTGGTC
CACTCCATGGCCTCCCCATCTCTCTCAAAGACCAGCTTCGAGTCAAGGTACACCGTTGCCCCTAAGTCGT
TAGATGTCCCTTTTTGTCAGCTAACATATGCCACCAGGGCTACGAAACATCAATGGGCTACATCTCATGG
CTAAACAAGTACGACGAAGGGGACTCGGTTCTGACAACCATGCTCCGCAAAGCCGGTGCCGTTTTCTACG
TCAAGACCTCTGTCCCGCAGACCCTGATGGTCTGCGAGACAGTCAACAACATCATCGGGCGCACCGTCAA
CCCACGCAACAAGAACTGGTCGTGCGGCGGCAGTTCTGGTGGTGAGGGTGCGATCGTTGGGATTCGTGGT
GGCGTCATCGGTGTAGGAACGGATATCGGTGGCTCGATTCGAGTGCCGGCCGCGTTCAACTTCCTGTACG
GTCTAAGGCCGAGTCATGGGCGGCTGCCGTATGCAAAGATGGCGAACAGCATGGAGGGTCAGGAGACGGT
GCACAGCGTTGTCGGGCCGATTACGCACTCTGTTGAGGGTGAGTCCTTCGCCTCTTCCTTCTTTTCCTGC
TCTATACCAGGCCTCCACTGTCCTCCTTTCTTGCTTTTTATACTATATACGAGACGGGCAGTCACTGATG
AAGTAATGTTAGACCTCCGCCTCTTCACCAAATCCGTCCTCGGTCAGGAGCCATGGAAATACGACTCCAA
GGTCATCCCCATGCCCTGGCGCCAGTCCGAGTCGGACATTATTGCCTCCAAGATCAAGAACGGCGGGCTC
AATATCGGCTACTACAACTTCGACGGCAATGTCCTTCCACACCCTCCTATCCTGCGCGGCGTGGAAACCA
CCGTCGCCGCACTCGCCAAAGCCGGTCACACCGTGACCCCGTGGACGCCATACAAGCACGATTTCGGCCA
CGATCTCATCTCCCATATCTACGCGGCTGACGGCAGCGCCGACGTAATGCGCGATATCAGTGCATCCGGC
GAGCCGGCGATTCCAAATATCAAAGACCTACTGAACCCGAACATCAAAGCTGTTAACATGAACGAGCTCT
GGGACACGCATCTCCAGAAGTGGAATTACCAGATGGAGTACCTTGAGAAATGGCGGGAGGCTGAAGAAAA
GGCCGGGAAGGAACTGGACGCCATCATCGCGCCGATTACGCCTACCGCTGCGGTACGGCATGACCAGTTC
CGGTACTATGGGTATGCCTCTGTGATCAACCTGCTGGATTTCACGAGCGTGGTTGTTCCGGTTACCTTTG
CGGATAAGAACATCGATAAGAAGAATGAGAGTTTCAAGGCGGTTAGTGAGCTTGATGCCCTCGTGCAGGA
AGAGTATGATCCGGAGGCGTACCATGGGGCACCGGTTGCAGTGCAGGTTATCGGACGGAGACTCAGTGAA
GAGAGGACGTTGGCGATTGCAGAGGAAGTGGGGAAGTTGCTGGGAAATGTGGTGACTCCATAGGCTTCTA
ATAAGTGTCAGATAGCAATTTGCACAAGAAATCAATACCAGCAACTGTAAATAAGCGCTGAAGTGACCAT
GCCATGCTACGAAAGAGCAGAAAAAAACCTGCCGTAGAACCGAAGAGATATGACACGCTTCCATCTCTCA
AAGGAAGAATCCCTTCAGGGTTGCGTTTCCAGTCTAGACACGTATAACGGCACAAGTGTCTCTCACCAAA
TGGGTTATATCTCAAATGTGATCTAAGGATGGAAAGCCCAGAATATTGGCTGGGTTGATGGCTGCTTCGA
GTGCAGTCTCATGCTGCCACAGGTGACTCTGGATGGCCCCATACCACTCAACCCATGGTACGAGCGGTAC
GCTTTACGAATTCCCATGGGGAGGGGTAATCGATTATCCTCGGATAAACACTTATCCCAGGGTAATCACT
TATCCCTGGATAAACAATTATCCTCGGGTAATCGCTTATCCCCATCAGGGAAACACGCCGAGCGTCCTCC
TCCGATAAGCATGCGCTGTCTTGGTCTGTCGCTGTCACCGAACATATCTGTCTGGGCTTGATTTACCAAT
GGCCTCCTCCGAGGACGTCATCAAGGAGTTCATGCGCTTCAAGGTGCGCATGGAGGGCTCCGTGAACGGC
CACGAGTTCGAGATCGAGGGCGAGGGCGAGGGCCGCCCCTACGAGGGCACCCAGACCGCCAAGCTGAAGG
TGACCAAGGGCGGCCCCCTGCCCTTCGCCTGGGACATCCTGTCCCCCCAGTTCCAGTACGGCTCCAAGGT
GTACGTGAAGCACCCCGCCGACATCCCCGACTACAAGAAGCTGTCCTTCCCCGAGGGCTTCAAGTGGGAG
CGCGTGATGAACTTCGAGGACGGCGGCGTGGTGACCGTGACCCAGGACTCCTCCCTGCAGGACGGCTCCT
TCATCTACAAGGTGAAGTTCATCGGCGTGAACTTCCCCTCCGACGGCCCCGTAATGCAGAAGAAAACTAT
GGGCTGGGAGGCCTCCACCGAGCGCCTGTACCCCCGCGACGGCGTGCTGAAGGGCGAGATCCACAAGGCC
CTGAAGCTGAAGGACGGCGGCCACTACCTGGTGGAGTTCAAGTCCATCTACATGGCCAAGAAGCCCGTGC
AGCTGCCCGGCTACTACTACGTGGACTCCAAGCTGGACATCACCTCCCACAACGAGGACTACACCATCGT
GGAGCAGTACGAGCGCGCCGAGGGCCGCCACCACCTGTTCCTGACTCACGGTATGGACGAATTGTACAAG
TCGAAGCTGTAAGCTTGTGCTTCTAAGGTATGAGTCGCAAAATTGTTTTTTATTTTTGGTCTTGAGTCTA
ATATGCTCGCAGCTCTTGCGTTGTATATGGTCGTTGTCGCGTATTTTCTGTTGTATTAAAAGATCAAACG
AGATCAAGGGATGGCTCGCGGGCTGTCTCTCGCACTAGGAGGAAGAATGCCTGAAAAAGGAACTTTGATT
TTAGCTGTGGAATAGAGATGGCTTGTTTGAGGACGCTTGTCGCTTGGCGCAGGGACTTGAATGGCAGCTT
GTGGAAACCGAAGGCGAGAAAAGTCGACGGATACTGTACGTGGTTCTATTGCCAGTGCGGTGGAAGCTTC
CTTCTCATATAGTTCAATCCTTCTTTGAATCTGTTTGTTTCATATTTGGACTGTTTCATTCTCTGCTTGC
GCATTCTCATCTTCGAGAACGACTGCAGGGATTGTTGGTTCTGTGGAGCTGATGAGCGCGCCTTGACCAC
CCTTGTTCTTGTTTTGCTCTTTTGTTCTCATTTAACCCGTTTCTCCCTTCCAACCCTTTGACCTTGCAAC
ATTGTCTCCCAGCGCGTTGCCAAAGCGAACTTGATATCAGTATAGTATGACCAAGTAGTCTACCAAAATA
AATTTTAGTACAGTATTGCTAGTTATACAAGATAAATTTTGTACAACAATGATTATGCAGAGCTGGTATT
CTGTAAGGAGTAAATTCATGCAGGTACAGAGCGTCCACGTCAGGCACACGCGCTTTAGTGCTGGGTACAC
ATTATGCTACCTTTGGGGCAAGGTGCTATTCTAGGTAGGGTATGCCTAGCAATGCCATGATCTTATGACC
TCAGTAATCTGACCTTGGATTTAAGATCGGAGTTCTCAAACCCTGCGCGCTCAGAGAATTCGCATGCGGA
GACTTTAGACATACCTCTCGTTGCCGACAAATCGGCATTCCGTTTCGGTCACGGACGTAAGAGTTCAACA
AAGCCGCTCACCTGTCCCGTTCGGCGCTTGAGTTTCCACTTCAAAAGCACAACCGCTCCGATATTTCCAT
TGCCACCGACCAACAAAAGGTTCATATCGCGCAATAGTCGTCCAACTCTCACTCCGCCCGCACTCGATGG
CGAAGGATGGAAGAATATCCGAGCGGCATCGGATAAAGAGATCTGGTTCTTTTCGTGAAGTAACGTAGGG
AACCGACGGAAACTGTAGAGCTATAGGAATTTAGTATATCAGAAGTCAATTGAGAGAAGTGTATAGTTAG
TAACTCACTTGTGCCAACAGGTATTTCCAACCGTTCTTGTTCAAATTTCGTCAAGTCACCATCTCTATGT
GCAAAACTGGATCATACAACAGCTCTTATTGTAGCTGCATCTCGCTCTCAGAGATCATCCTATCTTCGTC
GTCATCCACCAACACAGGTGGGAGTGCTAGTTGATCCATGCTGAGGTCAAGGGACACAGACGGAATGGGT
GTAGAACGCCTCAAAACAGGTAAGGTATCAGGATCGGTTGTCCAGGGGGAATCCAAACCAGGTTCCACCT
TGATTCAGAGAATAAGTATGACGTATTCTTGGCAATGTTTAAGCTTGAGATGAGCCGATGTCAAACTGGG
AGACATGATGAAGGAGGAAATGTTGCTTTGGTGGGGGAGACACTATAAATACCAAAGAGTGAATGGTTGA
TACCATTTGGGGAAGGAGTGTCTATCGCAGTCTCTGCAGACGGCATATCGGATAGCCTGCAGGCGCTTGT
GGAGGATGCACATGTGACCGAGGGACACGAAGTGATCCGTTTAAACTATCAGTGTTTGACAGGATATATT
GGCGGGTAAACCTAAGAGAAAAGAGCGTTTATTAGAATAATCGGATATTTAAAAGGGCGTGAAAAGGTTT
ATCCGTTCGTCCATTTGTATGTGCCAGCCGCCTTTGCGACGCTCACCGGGCTGGTTGCCCTCGCCGCTGG
GCTGGCGGCCGTCTATGGCCCTGCAAACGCGCCAGAAACGCCGTCGAAGCCGTGTGCGAGACACCGCGGC
CGCCGGCGTTGTGGATACCTCGCGGAAAACTTGGCCCTCACTGACAGATGAGGGGCGGACGTTGACACTT
GAGGGGCCGACTCACCCGGCGCGGCGTTGACAGATGAGGGGCAGGCTCGATTTCGGCCGGCGACGTGGAG
CTGGCCAGCCTCGCAAATCGGCGAAAACGCCTGATTTTACGCGAGTTTCCCACAGATGATGTGGACAAGC
CTGGGGATAAGTGCCCTGCGGTATTGACACTTGAGGGGCGCGACTACTGACAGATGAGGGGCGCGATCCT
TGACACTTGAGGGGCAGAGTGCTGACAGATGAGGGGCGCACCTATTGACATTTGAGGGGCTGTCCACAGG
CAGAAAATCCAGCATTTGCAAGGGTTTCCGCCCGTTTTTCGGCCACCGCTAACCTGTCTTTTAACCTGCT
TTTAAACCAATATTTATAAACCTTGTTTTTAACCAGGGCTGCGCCCTGTGCGCGTGACCGCGCACGCCGA
AGGGGGGTGCCCCCCCTTCTCGAACCCTCCCGGCCCGCTAACGCGGGCCTCCCATCCCCCCAGGGGCTGC
GCCCCTCGGCCGCGAACGGCCTCACCCCAAAAATGGCAGCGCTGGCCAATTCCCGAGTGCGCGGAACCCC
TATTTGTTTATTTTTCTAAATACATTCAAATATGTATCCGCTCATGAGACAATAACCCTGATAAATGCTT
CAATAATATTGAAAAAGGAAGAGTATGGCTAAAATGAGAATATCACCGGAATTGAAAAAACTGATCGAAA
AATACCGCTGCGTAAAAGATACGGAAGGAATGTCTCCTGCTAAGGTATATAAGCTGGTGGGAGAAAATGA
AAACCTATATTTAAAAATGACGGACAGCCGGTATAAAGGGACCACCTATGATGTGGAACGGGAAAAGGAC
ATGATGCTATGGCTGGAAGGAAAGCTGCCTGTTCCAAAGGTCCTGCACTTTGAACGGCATGATGGCTGGA
GCAATCTGCTCATGAGTGAGGCCGATGGCGTCCTTTGCTCGGAAGAGTATGAAGATGAACAAAGCCCTGA
AAAGATTATCGAGCTGTATGCGGAGTGCATCAGGCTCTTTCACTCCATCGACATATCGGATTGTCCCTAT
ACGAATAGCTTAGACAGCCGCTTAGCCGAATTGGATTACTTACTGAATAACGATCTGGCCGATGTGGATT
GCGAAAACTGGGAAGAGGACACTCCATTTAAAGATCCGCGCGAGCTGTATGATTTTTTAAAGACGGAAAA
GCCCGAAGAGGAACTTGTCTTTTCCCACGGCGACCTGGGAGACAGCAACATCTTTGTGAAAGATGGCAAA
GTAAGTGGCTTTATTGATCTTGGGAGAAGCGGCAGGGCGGACAAGTGGTATGACATTGCCTTCTGCGTCC
GGTCGCTCAGGGAGGATATCGGGGAAGAACAGTATGTCGAGCTATTTTTTGACTTACTGGGGATCAAGCC
TGATTGGGAGAAAATAAAATATTATATTTTACTGGATGAATTGTTTTAGCTGTCAGACCAAGTTTACTCA
TATATACTTTAGATTGATTTAAAACTTCATTTTTAATTTAAAAGGATCTAGGTGAAGATCCTTTTTGATA
ATCTCATGACCAAAATCCCTTAACGTGAGTTTTCGTTCCACTGAGCGTCAGACCCCGTAGAAAAGATCAA
AGGATCTTCTTGAGATCCTTTTTTTCTGCGCGTAATCTGCTGCTTGCAAACAAAAAAACCACCGCTACCA
GCGGTGGTTTGTTTGCCGGATCAAGAGCTACCAACTCTTTTTCCGAAGGTAACTGGCTTCAGCAGAGCGC
AGATACCAAATACTGTTCTTCTAGTGTAGCCGTAGTTAGGCCACCACTTCAAGAACTCTGTAGCACCGCC
TACATACCTCGCTCTGCTAATCCTGTTACCAGTGGCTGCTGCCAGTGGCGATAAGTCGTGTCTTACCGGG
TTGGACTCAAGACGATAGTTACCGGATAAGGCGCAGCGGTCGGGCTGAACGGGGGGTTCGTGCACACAGC
CCAGCTTGGAGCGAACGACCTACACCGAACTGAGATACCTACAGCGTGAGCTATGAGAAAGCGCCACGCT
TCCCGAAGGGAGAAAGGCGGACAGGTATCCGGTAAGCGGCAGGGTCGGAACAGGAGAGCGCACGAGGGAG
CTTCCAGGGGGAAACGCCTGGTATCTTTATAGTCCTGTCGGGTTTCGCCACCTCTGACTTGAGCGTCGAT
TTTTGTGATGCTCGTCAGGGGGGCGGAGCCTATGGAAAAACGCCAGCAACGCGGCCTTTTTACGGTTCCT
GGCAGATCCTAGATGTGGCGCAACGATGCCGGCGACAAGCAGGAGCGCACCGACTTCTTCCGCATCAAGT
GTTTTGGCTCTCAGGCCGAGGCCCACGGCAAGTATTTGGGCAAGGGGTCGCTGGTATTCGTGCAGGGCAA
GATTCGGAATACCAAGTACGAGAAGGACGGCCAGACGGTCTACGGGACCGACTTCATTGCCGATAAGGTG
GATTATCTGGACACCAAGGCACCAGGCGGGTCAAATCAGGAATAAGGGCACATTGCCCCGGCGTGAGTCG
GGGCAATCCCGCAAGGAGGGTGAATGAATCGGACGTTTGACCGGAAGGCATACAGGCAAGAACTGATCGA
CGCGGGGTTTTCCGCCGAGGATGCCGAAACCATCGCAAGCCGCACCGTCATGCGTGCGCCCCGCGAAACC
TTCCAGTCCGTCGGCTCGATGGTCCAGCAAGCTACGGCCAAGATCGAGCGCGACAGCGTGCAACTGGCTC
CCCCTGCCCTGCCCGCGCCATCGGCCGCCGTGGAGCGTTCGCGTCGTCTTGAACAGGAGGCGGCAGGTTT
GGCGAAGTCGATGACCATCGACACGCGAGGAACTATGACGACCAAGAAGCGAAAAACCGCCGGCGAGGAC
CTGGCAAAACAGGTCAGCGAGGCCAAGCAGGCCGCGTTGCTGAAACACACGAAGCAGCAGATCAAGGAAA
TGCAGCTTTCCTTGTTCGATATTGCGCCGTGGCCGGACACGATGCGAGCGATGCCAAACGACACGGCCCG
CTCTGCCCTGTTCACCACGCGCAACAAGAAAATCCCGCGCGAGGCGCTGCAAAACAAGGTCATTTTCCAC
GTCAACAAGGACGTGAAGATCACCTACACCGGCGTCGAGCTGCGGGCCGACGATGACGAACTGGTGTGGC
AGCAGGTGTTGGAGTACGCGAAGCGCACCCCTATCGGCGAGCCGATCACCTTCACGTTCTACGAGCTTTG
CCAGGACCTGGGCTGGTCGATCAATGGCCGGTATTACACGAAGGCCGAGGAATGCCTGTCGCGCCTACAG
GCGACGGCGATGGGCTTCACGTCCGACCGCGTTGGGCACCTGGAATCGGTGTCGCTGCTGCACCGCTTCC
GCGTCCTGGACCGTGGCAAGAAAACGTCCCGTTGCCAGGTCCTGATCGACGAGGAAATCGTCGTGCTGTT
TGCTGGCGACCACTACACGAAATTCATATGGGAGAAGTACCGCAAGCTGTCGCCGACGGCCCGACGGATG
TTCGACTATTTCAGCTCGCACCGGGAGCCGTACCCGCTCAAGCTGGAAACCTTCCGCCTCATGTGCGGAT
CGGATTCCACCCGCGTGAAGAAGTGGCGCGAGCAGGTCGGCGAAGCCTGCGAAGAGTTGCGAGGCAGCGG
CCTGGTGGAACACGCCTGGGTCAATGATGACCTGGTGCATTGCAAACGCTAGGGCCTTGTGGGGTCAGTT
CCGGCTGGGGGTTCAGCAGCCCCTGCTCGGATCTGTTGGACCGGACAGTAGTCATGGTTGATGGGCTGCC
TGTATCGAGTGGTGATTTTGTGCCGAGCTGCCGGTCGGGGAGCTGTTGGCTGGCTGGTGGCAGGATATAT
TGTGGTGTAAACAAATTGACGCTTAGACAACTTAATAACACATTGCGGACGTTTTTAATGTACTGGGGTT
GAACACTCT
Features (pLannotate 1.2.2; 16 found; start..end, strand, type, name):
   3270..3986    +  CDS            EGFP: EGFP is a basic (constitutively fluorescent) green fluorescent protein published in 1996, derived from Aequorea victoria. It is reported to be a rapidly-maturing weak dimer with moderate acid sensitivity.
   4387..4415    +  misc_feature   MCS (fragment): pBluescript multiple cloning site
   4414..5130    +  promoter       gpdA promoter (fragment): gpdA; promoter from the Aspergillus nidulans glyceraldehyde-3-phosphate dehydrogenase gene (Punt et al., 1990)
   5179..5294    +  intron         gpdA intron: gpdA; intron from the Aspergillus nidulans glyceraldehyde-3-phosphate dehydrogenase gene (Punt et al., 1990)
   5303..5566    +  CDS            amdS (fragment): acetamidase from Aspergillus nidulans; amdS; confers ability to process acetamide for selection in fungal cells
   5647..5788    +  CDS            amdS (fragment): acetamidase from Aspergillus nidulans; amdS; confers ability to process acetamide for selection in fungal cells
   5846..6268    +  CDS            amdS (fragment): acetamidase from Aspergillus nidulans; amdS; confers ability to process acetamide for selection in fungal cells
   6382..7203    +  CDS            amdS (fragment): acetamidase from Aspergillus nidulans; amdS; confers ability to process acetamide for selection in fungal cells
   7769..8443    +  CDS            DsRed-Express: DsRed-Express is a basic (constitutively fluorescent) orange fluorescent protein published in 2002, derived from Discosoma sp.. It is reported to be a rapidly-maturing tetramer with low acid sensitivity.
  10277..10301   +  misc_feature   RB T-DNA repeat: right border repeat from nopaline C58 T-DNA
  10398..11029   +  rep_origin     oriV: incP origin of replication
  11120..11224   +  promoter       AmpR promoter: bla
  11225..12019   +  CDS            KanR: aminoglycoside phosphotransferase; aphA-3; confers resistance to kanamycin
  12190..12778   +  rep_origin     ori: high-copy-number ColE1/pMB1/pBR322/pUC origin of replication
  13114..14259   +  CDS            trfA: TRFA_ECOLX - Experimental evidence at protein level: Swiss-Prot protein existence level 1. Also involved in plasmid copy number control, promoting intermolecular coupling of protein bound iterons at oriV, which inhibits replication initiation. From Escherichia coli.
  14408..14432   +  misc_feature   LB T-DNA repeat: left border repeat from nopaline C58 T-DNA
