[The description below was written by a language model from this plasmid's Addgene catalogue record and pLannotate feature annotations shown in this document.]
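Description:
pLM2_35_p40S_QfDBD_Qf2AD_cp_nirA_DsRed_5xQUAS is a multigene MoClo assembly in the level 2 acceptor pAGM4673, built as a synthetic gene-regulation device for the filamentous fungus Penicillium rubens (formerly P. chrysogenum). The sequenced plasmid is about 14.5 kb. The backbone is a binary-type vector carrying nopaline T-DNA left and right border repeats, the broad-host-range incP oriV with its trfA replication protein, and a high-copy ColE1/pUC origin. It is maintained in E. coli under kanamycin selection through an aphA-3 KanR gene driven by the bla promoter.

The payload consists of three transcription units. The first uses the Aspergillus nidulans p40S promoter (AN0465) to express a synthetic transcription factor that joins the QF DNA-binding domain to the QF2 activation domain, followed by GFP and a nuclear localisation signal, so the regulator can be seen in the nucleus. The annotation detects the EGFP portion but not the QF domains or p40S. The second unit is the reporter: DsRed (annotated as DsRed-Express) with a C-terminal SKL peroxisomal targeting signal. It sits behind a minimal nirA core promoter preceded by five quinic acid upstream activating sequences (QUAS), which the QF-based factor binds to switch on red fluorescence. These small regulatory elements are also not annotated. The third unit is the fungal marker, with the A. nidulans gpdA promoter and intron driving amdS (acetamidase). amdS appears as several fragments in the table, probably because of its introns, and allows selection on acetamide.

According to the depositor, flanking regions direct integration at the penicillin biosynthetic gene cluster locus. The plasmid belongs to a series comparing full and core promoters with and without QUAS elements to tune expression output.
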