Addgene plasmid #154244: pLM2_35_p40S_QfDBD_Qf2AD_cp_nirA_DsRed_5xQUAS
Purpose: Encodes p40S:QfDBD-QF2AD-GFP-NLS synthetic transcription factor, activating DsRed-SKL with promoter 5xQUAS+CP_nirA
Depositing lab: Arnold Driessen. Depositing organization: University of Groningen. Publication: Synthetic control devices for gene regulation in Penicillium chrysogenum. Mozsik L, Buttel Z, Bovenberg RAL, Driessen AJM, Nygard Y. Microb Cell Fact. 2019 Nov 18;18(1):203. doi: 10.1186/s12934-019-1253-3. PubMed 31739777.
Backbone
  Vector backbone: pAGM4673
  Backbone manufacturer: MoClo Tool Kit of Sylvestre Marillonnet
  Backbone size w/o insert (bp): 8118
  Vector type: Bacterial Expression, Synthetic Biology ; Fungal Expression
  Selectable markers: amdS fungal selection
Growth in bacteria
  Bacterial resistance: Kanamycin, 50 μg/mL
  Growth temperature: 37°C
  Growth strain: DH5alpha
  Copy number: Unknown
Gene/Insert
  Gene/Insert name: p40S:QfDBD-Qf2AD-GFP-NLS (alt names: P(various):DsRed-SKL; pGpdA:amdS)
  Species: Synthetic; Fungal expression, P. rubens (formerly P. chrysogenum)
  Promoter: p40S (AN0465 A. nidulans)
  Tag / fusion protein: GFP-NLS; DsRed-SKL (C terminal on backbone)
  Cloning method: Restriction Enzyme; 5′ cloning site Unknown (unknown if destroyed)
Terms and licenses: Academic/Nonprofit Terms; Industry Terms: Not Available to Industry
Depositor comments: Synthetic Transcription Factor (QfDBD-Qf2AD-GFP-NLS) and DsRed-SKL transcribed with various full and core promoters (CP) with and without Quinic acid Upstream Activation Sequences (QUAS). Fungal selection provided with amdS marker. Flanking regions were designed for integration at the locus of the Penicillin gene cluster.
How to cite: pLM2_35_p40S_QfDBD_Qf2AD_cp_nirA_DsRed_5xQUAS was a gift from Arnold Driessen (Addgene plasmid # 154244 ; http://n2t.net/addgene:154244 ; RRID:Addgene_154244)
